Addgene plasmid #209879: Cav-B
Purpose: Dimerization dependent fluorescent protein B anchored to cytosolic face of the caveolae with mouse CAVIN1
Depositing lab: Sarah Cohen. Depositing organization: University of North Carolina at Chapel Hill. Publication: Contact-FP: A Dimerization-Dependent Fluorescent Protein Toolkit for Visualizing Membrane Contact Site Dynamics. Miner GE, Smith SY, Showalter WK, So CM, Ragusa JV, Powers AE, Zanellati MC, Hsu CH, Marchan MF, Cohen S. Contact (Thousand Oaks). 2024 Feb 4;7:25152564241228911. doi: 10.1177/25152564241228911. eCollection 2024 Jan-Dec. PubMed 38327561.
Backbone
  Vector backbone: mEmerald-C1
  Vector type: Mammalian Expression
Growth in bacteria
  Bacterial resistance: Kanamycin, 50 μg/mL
  Growth temperature: 37°C
  Growth strain: DH5alpha
  Copy number: High Copy
Gene/Insert
  Gene/Insert name: ddGFP B
  Species: Synthetic
  Promoter: CMV
  Tag / fusion protein: CAVIN1 (N terminal on insert)
  Cloning method: Gibson Cloning
Terms and licenses: Academic/Nonprofit Terms; Industry Terms: Not Available to Industry
Depositor comments: mEmerald was replaced with ddGFP B
How to cite: Cav-B was a gift from Sarah Cohen (Addgene plasmid # 209879 ; http://n2t.net/addgene:209879 ; RRID:Addgene_209879)
