[The description below was written by a language model from this plasmid's Addgene catalogue record and pLannotate feature annotations shown in this document.]
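Description:
Cav-B is a mammalian expression plasmid built on the mEmerald-C1 backbone, in which the original mEmerald coding sequence was replaced by the B copy of a dimerization-dependent green fluorescent protein (ddGFP B) using Gibson assembly. The sequenced construct is about 5.9 kb. It is maintained at high copy in E. coli through a ColE1/pUC-type origin and also carries an f1 origin. A single NeoR/KanR (Tn5 aminoglycoside phosphotransferase) gene sits behind tandem bacterial (AmpR-type) and SV40 early promoters and ends in an HSV TK polyadenylation signal. It therefore gives kanamycin resistance in bacteria and can confer G418 resistance in mammalian cells.

The payload is a single fusion transcription unit driven by the human CMV immediate-early enhancer and promoter and terminated by the SV40 poly(A) signal. Mouse Cavin1 (also known as Ptrf), a peripheral caveolar coat protein, lies at the N-terminus. It is followed by a short linker region and then the fluorescent protein module. The automated annotation labels this second reading frame as dTomato, which probably reflects the Discosoma-derived ancestry of the dimerization-dependent proteins, and the catalogue entry identifies it as synthetic ddGFP B. Small hits such as the reverse-strand His-tag fragment, the large T antigen fragment and the ble fragment look like annotation artefacts or backbone remnants rather than functional parts.

The Cavin1 fusion anchors the B partner on the cytosolic face of caveolae. Dimerization-dependent partners fluoresce appreciably only when a B copy binds a complementary A copy. Cav-B is thus intended for co-expression with an A partner targeted to another organelle, so that signal reports close apposition, as part of a toolkit for visualizing membrane contact site dynamics.
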