Features (pLannotate 1.2.2; 17 found; start..end, strand, type, name):
     16..319     +  enhancer       CMV enhancer: human cytomegalovirus immediate early enhancer
    320..523     +  promoter       CMV promoter: human cytomegalovirus (CMV) immediate early promoter
    568..1743    +  CDS            Cavin1: CAVN1_MOUSE - Also known as Ptrf From Mus musculus (Mouse).
   1745..1770    -  CDS            9xHis (fragment): 9xHis affinity tag
   1783..2451    +  CDS            dTomato: dTomato is a basic (constitutively fluorescent) orange fluorescent protein published in 2004, derived from Discosoma sp.. It is reported to be a somewhat slowly-maturing dimer with low acid sensitivity.
   2455..2486    +  misc_feature   MCS (fragment): multiple cloning site
   2503..2587    +  CDS            large T antigen (fragment): large T antigen from SV40 (simian virus 40)
   2610..2731    +  polyA_signal   SV40 poly(A) signal: SV40 polyadenylation signal
   2765..3193    -  rep_origin     f1 ori (sequence partly withheld): f1 bacteriophage origin of replication; arrow indicates direction of (+) strand synthesis
   3220..3324    +  promoter       AmpR promoter: bla
   3326..3683    +  promoter       SV40 promoter: SV40 enhancer and early promoter
   3718..4512    +  CDS            NeoR/KanR: aminoglycoside phosphotransferase from Tn5; aph(3')-II (or nptII); confers resistance to neomycin, kanamycin, and G418 (Geneticin®)
   4533..4685    +  CDS            ble (fragment): BLE_KLEPN - Experimental evidence at protein level: Swiss-Prot protein existence level 1. Binding protein with a strong affinity to the bleomycin family of antibiotics. Binds to CL990; an antimitotic-antibiotic compound. From Klebsiella pneumoniae.
   4744..4791    +  polyA_signal   HSV TK poly(A) signal: herpes simplex virus thymidine kinase polyadenylation signal (Cole and Stacy, 1985)
   4882..4898    -  polyA_signal   bGH poly(A) signal (fragment): bovine growth hormone polyadenylation signal
   5120..5708    +  rep_origin     ori: high-copy-number ColE1/pMB1/pBR322/pUC origin of replication
   5823..5867    +  enhancer       CMV enhancer (fragment): human cytomegalovirus immediate early enhancer
>Addgene plasmid #209879 | Cav-B | addgene full sequence | sequence record 415404 | Addgene NGS Result
ATATATGGAGTTCCGCGTTACATAACTTACGGTAAATGGCCCGCCTGGCTGACCGCCCAACGACCCCCGC
CCATTGACGTCAATAATGACGTATGTTCCCATAGTAACGCCAATAGGGACTTTCCATTGACGTCAATGGG
TGGAGTATTTACGGTAAACTGCCCACTTGGCAGTACATCAAGTGTATCATATGCCAAGTACGCCCCCTAT
TGACGTCAATGACGGTAAATGGCCCGCCTGGCATTATGCCCAGTACATGACCTTATGGGACTTTCCTACT
TGGCAGTACATCTACGTATTAGTCATCGCTATTACCATGGTGATGCGGTTTTGGCAGTACATCAATGGGC
GTGGATAGCGGTTTGACTCACGGGGATTTCCAAGTCTCCACCCCATTGACGTCAATGGGAGTTTGTTTTG
GCACCAAAATCAACGGGACTTTCCAAAATGTCGTAACAACTCCGCCCCATTGACGCAAATGGGCGGTAGG
CGTGTACGGTGGGAGGTCTATATAAGCAGAGCTGGTTTAGTGAACCGTCAGATCCGCTAGCGCTACCGGT
CGCCACCATGGAGGATGTCACGCTCCATATCGTTGAGCGGCCGTATTCCGGATTTCCCGATGCTTCCTCA
GAGGGCCCGGAGCCCACCCAAGGGGAGGCGCGGGCCACGGAGGAGCCGTCGGGGACCGGCTCCGACGAGC
TGATCAAGTCGGACCAGGTGAACGGTGTGCTGGTGCTGAGCCTTCTGGATAAAATCATCGGCGCCGTTGA
CCAGATCCAGCTGACCCAAGCCCAGCTGGAGGAGCGACAGGCGGAGATGGAGGGCGCTGTGCAGAGCATC
CAGGGAGAGCTGAGCAAGCTGGGCAAGGCGCACGCCACCACGAGCAACACCGTGAGCAAGTTGCTGGAGA
AGGTGCGCAAGGTCAGCGTCAACGTGAAGACCGTGCGCGGCAGCCTGGAGCGCCAGGCCGGCCAGATAAA
GAAACTGGAGGTCAACGAGGCGGAGCTGCTGAGGCGCCGCAACTTCAAAGTCATGATCTACCAGGATGAA
GTCAAGCTGCCGGCCAAACTGAGCGTCAGCAAGTCGCTGAAAGAGTCGGAGGCACTGCCTGAGAAGGAGG
GTGACGAGCTGGGCGAGGGCGAGCGGCCCGAGGATGACACCGCGGCGATCGAGCTGTCGTCCGACGAGGC
GGTGGAGGTGGAGGAGGTGATCGAGGAGTCCCGCGCCGAGCGCATCAAGCGCAGCGGCCTGCGGCGCGTG
GACGACTTCAAGAAGGCCTTCTCCAAGGAGAAGATGGAGAAGACCAAGGTGCGCACGCGTGAGAACCTGG
AGAAGACGCGCCTGAAGACCAAGGAGAACCTGGAGAAGACACGGCACACGCTGGAGAAGCGCATGAACAA
GCTGGGCACGCGCCTGGTGCCCGTGGAGCGACGAGAGAAGCTGAAGACATCCCGGGACAAGCTGCGCAAG
TCCTTCACGCCCGACCATGTGGTGTATGCGCGCTCCAAGACCGCTGTCTACAAGGTGCCGCCTTTCACCT
TCCACGTCAAGAAGATCCGCGAGGGCGAGGTGGAGGTGCTGAAGGCCACCGAGATGGTGGAGGTGGGTCC
CGAGGACGACGAGGTTGGCGCGGAGCGCGGCGAGGCCACTGACCTGCTGCGCGGGAGCAGCCCCGACGTG
CACACGCTGCTGGAGATCACCGAGGAGTCGGACGCCGTCCTGGTGGACAAGAGCGACAGCGACGGTGGTG
GTGGTAGTGGTGGTGGTGGTAGTGCTGCCACCATCAAAGAGTTCATGCGCTTCAAGGTGCGCATGGAGGG
CTCCATGAACGGCCACGAGTTCGAGATCGAGGGCGAGGGCGAGGGCCGCCCCTACGAGGGCACCCAGACC
GCCAAGCTGAAGGTGACCAAGGGCGGCCCCCTGCCCTTTGCCTGGGACATCCTGTCCCCCCAGATCATGT
ACGGCTCCAAAGCGTACGTGAGGCACCCCGCCGACATCCCCGATTACAAGAAGCTGCCCTTCCCCGAGGG
CTTCAAGTGGGAGCGCGTGATGAACTTCGAAGACGGCGGTCTGGTGACCGTTACCCAGGACTCCTCCCTG
CAGGACGGCACGCTGATCTGCAAGGTGAAGATTCGCGGCACCAACTTCCCCCCCGACGGCCCCGTAATGC
AGAAGAAGACCATGGGCTGGGAGGCCTCCACCGAGATGCTGTACCCCAAGGACGGCGTGCTGAAGGGCCA
TAGCTATCAGGCCCTGAAGCTGAAGGACGGCGGCCACTACCTGGTGGAGTTCGAGACCATCTACATGGCC
AAGAAGCCCGTGCAACTGCCCGGCGATTACTGTGTGGACACCAAGCTGGACATCACCTCCCACAACGAGG
ACTACACCATCGTGGAACAGTACGGGCGCTCCGAGGGCCGCCACCGTCTGGGCATGGACGAGCGGTACAA
GTGACTGCAGTCGACGGTACCGCGGGCCCGGGATCCACCGGATCTAGATAACTGATCATAATCAGCCATA
CCACATTTGTAGAGGTTTTACTTGCTTTAAAAAACCTCCCACACCTCCCCCTGAACCTGAAACATAAAAT
GAATGCAATTGTTGTTGTTAACTTGTTTATTGCAGCTTATAATGGTTACAAATAAAGCAATAGCATCACA
AATTTCACAAATAAAGCATTTTTTTCACTGCATTCTAGTTGTGGTTTGTCCAAACTCATCAATGTATCTT
AACGCGTAAATTGTAAGCGTTAATATTTTGTTAAAATTCGCGTTAAATTTTTGTTAAATCAGCTCATTTT
TTAACCAATAGGCCGAAATCGGCAAAATCCCTTATAAATCAAAAGAATAGACCGAGATAGGGT
[37 nt withheld, positions 2864-2900]
AAAGAACGTGGACTCCAACGTCAAAGG
[49 nt withheld, positions 2928-2976]
T
[91 nt withheld, positions 2978-3068]
G
[124 nt withheld, positions 3070-3193]
CAGGTGGCACTTTTCGGGGAAATGTGCGCGGAACCCCTATTTGTTTATTTTTCTAAATACATTCAAATAT
GTATCCGCTCATGAGACAATAACCCTGATAAATGCTTCAATAATATTGAAAAAGGAAGAGTCCTGAGGCG
GAAAGAACCAGCTGTGGAATGTGTGTCAGTTAGGGTGTGGAAAGTCCCCAGGCTCCCCAGCAGGCAGAAG
TATGCAAAGCATGCATCTCAATTAGTCAGCAACCAGGTGTGGAAAGTCCCCAGGCTCCCCAGCAGGCAGA
AGTATGCAAAGCATGCATCTCAATTAGTCAGCAACCATAGTCCCGCCCCTAACTCCGCCCATCCCGCCCC
TAACTCCGCCCAGTTCCGCCCATTCTCCGCCCCATGGCTGACTAATTTTTTTTATTTATGCAGAGGCCGA
GGCCGCCTCGGCCTCTGAGCTATTCCAGAAGTAGTGAGGAGGCTTTTTTGGAGGCCTAGGCTTTTGCAAA
GATCGATCAAGAGACAGGATGAGGATCGTTTCGCATGATTGAACAAGATGGATTGCACGCAGGTTCTCCG
GCCGCTTGGGTGGAGAGGCTATTCGGCTATGACTGGGCACAACAGACAATCGGCTGCTCTGATGCCGCCG
TGTTCCGGCTGTCAGCGCAGGGGCGCCCGGTTCTTTTTGTCAAGACCGACCTGTCCGGTGCCCTGAATGA
ACTGCAAGACGAGGCAGCGCGGCTATCGTGGCTGGCCACGACGGGCGTTCCTTGCGCAGCTGTGCTCGAC
GTTGTCACTGAAGCGGGAAGGGACTGGCTGCTATTGGGCGAAGTGCCGGGGCAGGATCTCCTGTCATCTC
ACCTTGCTCCTGCCGAGAAAGTATCCATCATGGCTGATGCAATGCGGCGGCTGCATACGCTTGATCCGGC
TACCTGCCCATTCGACCACCAAGCGAAACATCGCATCGAGCGAGCACGTACTCGGATGGAAGCCGGTCTT
GTCGATCAGGATGATCTGGACGAAGAGCATCAGGGGCTCGCGCCAGCCGAACTGTTCGCCAGGCTCAAGG
CGAGCATGCCCGACGGCGAGGATCTCGTCGTGACCCATGGCGATGCCTGCTTGCCGAATATCATGGTGGA
AAATGGCCGCTTTTCTGGATTCATCGACTGTGGCCGGCTGGGTGTGGCGGACCGCTATCAGGACATAGCG
TTGGCTACCCGTGATATTGCTGAAGAGCTTGGCGGCGAATGGGCTGACCGCTTCCTCGTGCTTTACGGTA
TCGCCGCTCCCGATTCGCAGCGCATCGCCTTCTATCGCCTTCTTGACGAGTTCTTCTGAGCGGGACTCTG
GGGTTCGAAATGACCGACCAAGCGACGCCCAACCTGCCATCACGAGATTTCGATTCCACCGCCGCCTTCT
ATGAAAGGTTGGGCTTCGGAATCGTTTTCCGGGACGCCGGCTGGATGATCCTCCAGCGCGGGGATCTCAT
GCTGGAGTTCTTCGCCCACCCTAGGGGGAGGCTAACTGAAACACGGAAGGAGACAATACCGGAAGGAACC
CGCGCTATGACGGCAATAAAAAGACAGAATAAAACGCACGGTGTTGGGTCGTTTGTTCATAAACGCGGGG
TTCGGTCCCAGGGCTGGCACTCTGTCGATACCCCACCGAGACCCCATTGGGGCCAATACGCCCGCGTTTC
TTCCTTTTCCCCACCCCACCCCCCAAGTTCGGGTGAAGGCCCAGGGCTCGCAGCCAACGTCGGGGCGGCA
GGCCCTGCCATAGCCTCAGGTTACTCATATATACTTTAGATTGATTTAAAACTTCATTTTTAATTTAAAA
GGATCTAGGTGAAGATCCTTTTTGATAATCTCATGACCAAAATCCCTTAACGTGAGTTTTCGTTCCACTG
AGCGTCAGACCCCGTAGAAAAGATCAAAGGATCTTCTTGAGATCCTTTTTTTCTGCGCGTAATCTGCTGC
TTGCAAACAAAAAAACCACCGCTACCAGCGGTGGTTTGTTTGCCGGATCAAGAGCTACCAACTCTTTTTC
CGAAGGTAACTGGCTTCAGCAGAGCGCAGATACCAAATACTGTTCTTCTAGTGTAGCCGTAGTTAGGCCA
CCACTTCAAGAACTCTGTAGCACCGCCTACATACCTCGCTCTGCTAATCCTGTTACCAGTGGCTGCTGCC
AGTGGCGATAAGTCGTGTCTTACCGGGTTGGACTCAAGACGATAGTTACCGGATAAGGCGCAGCGGTCGG
GCTGAACGGGGGGTTCGTGCACACAGCCCAGCTTGGAGCGAACGACCTACACCGAACTGAGATACCTACA
GCGTGAGCTATGAGAAAGCGCCACGCTTCCCGAAGGGAGAAAGGCGGACAGGTATCCGGTAAGCGGCAGG
GTCGGAACAGGAGAGCGCACGAGGGAGCTTCCAGGGGGAAACGCCTGGTATCTTTATAGTCCTGTCGGGT
TTCGCCACCTCTGACTTGAGCGTCGATTTTTGTGATGCTCGTCAGGGGGGCGGAGCCTATGGAAAAACGC
CAGCAACGCGGCCTTTTTACGGTTCCTGGCCTTTTGCTGGCCTTTTGCTCACATGTTCTTTCCTGCGTTA
TCCCCTGATTCTGTGGATAACCGTATTACCGCCATGCATTAGTTATTAATAGTAATCAATTACGGGGTCA
TTAGTTCATAGCCC
