>Addgene plasmid #209879 | Cav-B | depositor partial sequence | sequence record 409306 | ddGFP B gene
GCCACCATCAAAGAGTTCATGCGCTTCAAGGTGCGCATGGAGGGCTCCATGAACGGCCACGAGTTCGAGA
TCGAGGGCGAGGGCGAGGGCCGCCCCTACGAGGGCACCCAGACCGCCAAGCTGAAGGTGACCAAGGGCGG
CCCCCTGCCCTTTGCCTGGGACATCCTGTCCCCCCAGATCATGTACGGCTCCAAAGCGTACGTGAGGCAC
CCCGCCGACATCCCCGATTACAAGAAGCTGCCCTTCCCCGAGGGCTTCAAGTGGGAGCGCGTGATGAACT
TCGAAGACGGCGGTCTGGTGACCGTTACCCAGGACTCCTCCCTGCAGGACGGCACGCTGATCTGCAAGGT
GAAGATTCGCGGCACCAACTTCCCCCCCGACGGCCCCGTAATGCAGAAGAAGACCATGGGCTGGGAGGCC
TCCACCGAGATGCTGTACCCCAAGGACGGCGTGCTGAAGGGCCATAGCTATCAGGCCCTGAAGCTGAAGG
ACGGCGGCCACTACCTGGTGGAGTTCGAGACCATCTACATGGCCAAGAAGCCCGTGCAACTGCCCGGCGA
TTACTGTGTGGACACCAAGCTGGACATCACCTCCCACAACGAGGACTACACCATCGTGGAACAGTACGGG
CGCTCCGAGGGCCGCCACCGTCTGGGCATGGACGAGCGGTACAAG
