>Addgene plasmid #209879 | Cav-B | depositor partial sequence | sequence record 409307 | CAVIN1
ATGGAGGATGTCACGCTCCATATCGTTGAGCGGCCGTATTCCGGATTTCCCGATGCTTCCTCAGAGGGCC
CGGAGCCCACCCAAGGGGAGGCGCGGGCCACGGAGGAGCCGTCGGGGACCGGCTCCGACGAGCTGATCAA
GTCGGACCAGGTGAACGGTGTGCTGGTGCTGAGCCTTCTGGATAAAATCATCGGCGCCGTTGACCAGATC
CAGCTGACCCAAGCCCAGCTGGAGGAGCGACAGGCGGAGATGGAGGGCGCTGTGCAGAGCATCCAGGGAG
AGCTGAGCAAGCTGGGCAAGGCGCACGCCACCACGAGCAACACCGTGAGCAAGTTGCTGGAGAAGGTGCG
CAAGGTCAGCGTCAACGTGAAGACCGTGCGCGGCAGCCTGGAGCGCCAGGCCGGCCAGATAAAGAAACTG
GAGGTCAACGAGGCGGAGCTGCTGAGGCGCCGCAACTTCAAAGTCATGATCTACCAGGATGAAGTCAAGC
TGCCGGCCAAACTGAGCGTCAGCAAGTCGCTGAAAGAGTCGGAGGCACTGCCTGAGAAGGAGGGTGACGA
GCTGGGCGAGGGCGAGCGGCCCGAGGATGACACCGCGGCGATCGAGCTGTCGTCCGACGAGGCGGTGGAG
GTGGAGGAGGTGATCGAGGAGTCCCGCGCCGAGCGCATCAAGCGCAGCGGCCTGCGGCGCGTGGACGACT
TCAAGAAGGCCTTCTCCAAGGAGAAGATGGAGAAGACCAAGGTGCGCACGCGTGAGAACCTGGAGAAGAC
GCGCCTGAAGACCAAGGAGAACCTGGAGAAGACACGGCACACGCTGGAGAAGCGCATGAACAAGCTGGGC
ACGCGCCTGGTGCCCGTGGAGCGACGAGAGAAGCTGAAGACATCCCGGGACAAGCTGCGCAAGTCCTTCA
CGCCCGACCATGTGGTGTATGCGCGCTCCAAGACCGCTGTCTACAAGGTGCCGCCTTTCACCTTCCACGT
CAAGAAGATCCGCGAGGGCGAGGTGGAGGTGCTGAAGGCCACCGAGATGGTGGAGGTGGGTCCCGAGGAC
GACGAGGTTGGCGCGGAGCGCGGCGAGGCCACTGACCTGCTGCGCGGGAGCAGCCCCGACGTGCACACGC
TGCTGGAGATCACCGAGGAGTCGGACGCCGTCCTGGTGGACAAGAGCGACAGCGAC
